>Addgene plasmid #74606 | pHR-mCherry-p2A-LIC1 Y101A, Y103A, W120A | depositor full sequence | sequence record 151888 | pHR-mCherry-p2A-LIC1 Y101A, Y103A, W120A sequence 11356 bps
CGATACCGTCGACCTCGAGGGAATTAATTCGAGCTCGGTACCTTTAAGACCAATGACTTACAAGGCAGCT
GTAGATCTTAGCCACTTTTTAAAAGAAAAGGGGGGACTGGAAGGGCTAATTCACTCCCAACGAAGACAAG
ATCTGCTTTTTGCTTGTACTGGGTCTCTCTGGTTAGACCAGATCTGAGCCTGGGAGCTCTCTGGCTAACT
AGGGAACCCACTGCTTAAGCCTCAATAAAGCTTGCCTTGAGTGCTTCAAGTAGTGTGTGCCCGTCTGTTG
TGTGACTCTGGTAACTAGAGATCCCTCAGACCCTTTTAGTCAGTGTGGAAAATCTCTAGCAGCATCTAGA
ATTAATTCCGTGTATTCTATAGTGTCACCTAAATCGTATGTGTATGATACATAAGGTTATGTATTAATTG
TAGCCGCGTTCTAACGACAATATGTACAAGCCTAATTGTGTAGCATCTGGCTTACTGAAGCAGACCCTAT
CATCTCTCTCGTAAACTGCCGTCAGAGTCGGTTTGGTTGGACGAACCTTCTGAGTTTCTGGTAACGCCGT
CCCGCACCCGGAAATGGTCAGCGAACCAATCAGCAGGGTCATCGCTAGCCAGATCCTCTACGCCGGACGC
ATCGTGGCCGGCATCACCGGCGCCACAGGTGCGGTTGCTGGCGCCTATATCGCCGACATCACCGATGGGG
AAGATCGGGCTCGCCACTTCGGGCTCATGAGCGCTTGTTTCGGCGTGGGTATGGTGGCAGGCCCCGTGGC
CGGGGGACTGTTGGGCGCCATCTCCTTGCATGCACCATTCCTTGCGGCGGCGGTGCTCAACGGCCTCAAC
CTACTACTGGGCTGCTTCCTAATGCAGGAGTCGCATAAGGGAGAGCGTCGAATGGTGCACTCTCAGTACA
ATCTAGCTCTGATGCCGCATAGTTAAGCCAGCCCCGACACCCGCCAACACCCGCTGACGCGCCCTGACGG
GCTTGTCTGCTCCCGGCATCCGCTTACAGACAAGCTGTGACCGTCTCCGGGAGCTGCATGTGTCAGAGGT
TTTCACCGTCATCACCGAAACGCGCGAGACGAAAGGGCCTCGTGATACGCCTATTTTTATAGGTTAATGT
CATGATAATAATGGTTTCTTAGACGTCAGGTGGCACTTTTCGGGGAAATGTGCGCGGAACCCCTATTTGT
TTATTTTTCTAAATACATTCAAATATGTATCCGCTCATGAGACAATAACCCTGATAAATGCTTCAATAAT
ATTGAAAAAGGAAGAGTATGAGTATTCAACATTTCCGTGTCGCCCTTATTCCCTTTTTTGCGGCATTTTG
CCTTCCTGTTTTTGCTCACCCAGAAACGCTGGTGAAAGTAAAAGATGCTGAAGATCAGTTGGGTGCACGA
GTGGGTTACATCGAACTGGATCTCAACAGCGGTAAGATCCTTGAGAGTTTTCGCCCCGAAGAACGTTTTC
CAATGATGAGCACTTTTAAAGTTCTGCTATGTGGCGCGGTATTATCCCGTATTGACGCCGGGCAAGAGCA
ACTCGGTCGCCGCATACACTATTCTCAGAATGACTTGGTTGAGTACTCACCAGTCACAGAAAAGCATCTT
ACGGATGGCATGACAGTAAGAGAATTATGCAGTGCTGCCATAACCATGAGTGATAACACTGCGGCCAACT
TACTTCTGACAACGATCGGAGGACCGAAGGAGCTAACCGCTTTTTTGCACAACATGGGGGATCATGTAAC
TCGCCTTGATCGTTGGGAACCGGAGCTGAATGAAGCCATACCAAACGACGAGCGTGACACCACGATGCCT
GTAGCAATGGCAACAACGTTGCGCAAACTATTAACTGGCGAACTACTTACTCTAGCTTCCCGGCAACAAT
TAATAGACTGGATGGAGGCGGATAAAGTTGCAGGACCACTTCTGCGCTCGGCCCTTCCGGCTGGCTGGTT
TATTGCTGATAAATCTGGAGCCGGTGAGCGTGGGTCTCGCGGTATCATTGCAGCACTGGGGCCAGATGGT
AAGCCCTCCCGTATCGTAGTTATCTACACGACGGGGAGTCAGGCAACTATGGATGAACGAAATAGACAGA
TCGCTGAGATAGGTGCCTCACTGATTAAGCATTGGTAACTGTCAGACCAAGTTTACTCATATATACTTTA
GATTGATTTAAAACTTCATTTTTAATTTAAAAGGATCTAGGTGAAGATCCTTTTTGATAATCTCATGACC
AAAATCCCTTAACGTGAGTTTTCGTTCCACTGAGCGTCAGACCCCGTAGAAAAGATCAAAGGATCTTCTT
GAGATCCTTTTTTTCTGCGCGTAATCTGCTGCTTGCAAACAAAAAAACCACCGCTACCAGCGGTGGTTTG
TTTGCCGGATCAAGAGCTACCAACTCTTTTTCCGAAGGTAACTGGCTTCAGCAGAGCGCAGATACCAAAT
ACTGTCCTTCTAGTGTAGCCGTAGTTAGGCCACCACTTCAAGAACTCTGTAGCACCGCCTACATACCTCG
CTCTGCTAATCCTGTTACCAGTGGCTGCTGCCAGTGGCGATAAGTCGTGTCTTACCGGGTTGGACTCAAG
ACGATAGTTACCGGATAAGGCGCAGCGGTCGGGCTGAACGGGGGGTTCGTGCACACAGCCCAGCTTGGAG
CGAACGACCTACACCGAACTGAGATACCTACAGCGTGAGCTATGAGAAAGCGCCACGCTTCCCGAAGGGA
GAAAGGCGGACAGGTATCCGGTAAGCGGCAGGGTCGGAACAGGAGAGCGCACGAGGGAGCTTCCAGGGGG
AAACGCCTGGTATCTTTATAGTCCTGTCGGGTTTCGCCACCTCTGACTTGAGCGTCGATTTTTGTGATGC
TCGTCAGGGGGGCGGAGCCTATGGAAAAACGCCAGCAACGCGGCCTTTTTACGGTTCCTGGCCTTTTGCT
GGCCTTTTGCTCACATGTTCTTTCCTGCGTTATCCCCTGATTCTGTGGATAACCGTATTACCGCCTTTGA
GTGAGCTGATACCGCTCGCCGCAGCCGAACGACCGAGCGCAGCGAGTCAGTGAGCGAGGAAGCGGAAGAG
CGCCCAATACGCAAACCGCCTCTCCCCGCGCGTTGGCCGATTCATTAATGCAGCTGTGGAATGTGTGTCA
GTTAGGGTGTGGAAAGTCCCCAGGCTCCCCAGCAGGCAGAAGTATGCAAAGCATGCATCTCAATTAGTCA
GCAACCAGGTGTGGAAAGTCCCCAGGCTCCCCAGCAGGCAGAAGTATGCAAAGCATGCATCTCAATTAGT
CAGCAACCATAGTCCCGCCCCTAACTCCGCCCATCCCGCCCCTAACTCCGCCCAGTTCCGCCCATTCTCC
GCCCCATGGCTGACTAATTTTTTTTATTTATGCAGAGGCCGAGGCCGCCTCGGCCTCTGAGCTATTCCAG
AAGTAGTGAGGAGGCTTTTTTGGAGGCCTAGGCTTTTGCAAAAAGCTTGGACACAAGACAGGCTTGCGAG
ATATGTTTGAGAATACCACTTTATCCCGCGTCAGGGAGAGGCAGTGCGTAAAAAGACGCGGACTCATGTG
AAATACTGGTTTTTAGTGCGCCAGATCTCTATAATCTCGCGCAACCTATTTTCCCCTCGAACACTTTTTA
AGCCGTAGATAAACAGGCTGGGACACTTCACATGAGCGAAAAATACATCGTCACCTGGGACATGTTGCAG
ATCCATGCACGTAAACTCGCAAGCCGACTGATGCCTTCTGAACAATGGAAAGGCATTATTGCCGTAAGCC
GTGGCGGTCTGTACCGGGTGCGTTACTGGCGCGTGAACTGGGTATTCGTCATGTCGATACCGTTTGTATT
TCCAGCTACGATCACGACAACCAGCGCGAGCTTAAAGTGCTGAAACGCGCAGAAGGCGATGGCGAAGGCT
TCATCGTTATTGATGACCTGGTGGATACCGGTGGTACTGCGGTTGCGATTCGTGAAATGTATCCAAAAGC
GCACTTTGTCACCATCTTCGCAAAACCGGCTGGTCGTCCGCTGGTTGATGACTATGTTGTTGATATCCCG
CAAGATACCTGGATTGAACAGCCGTGGGATATGGGCGTCGTATTCGTCCCGCCAATCTCCGGTCGCTAAT
CTTTTCAACGCCTGGCACTGCCGGGCGTTGTTCTTTTTAACTTCAGGCGGGTTACAATAGTTTCCAGTAA
GTATTCTGGAGGCTGCATCCATGACACAGGCAAACCTGAGCGAAACCCTGTTCAAACCCCGCTTTAAACA
TCCTGAAACCTCGACGCTAGTCCGCCGCTTTAATCACGGCGCACAACCGCCTGTGCAGTCGGCCCTTGAT
GGTAAAACCATCCCTCACTGGTATCGCATGATTAACCGTCTGATGTGGATCTGGCGCGGCATTGACCCAC
GCGAAATCCTCGACGTCCAGGCACGTATTGTGATGAGCGATGCCGAACGTACCGACGATGATTTATACGA
TACGGTGATTGGCTACCGTGGCGGCAACTGGATTTATGAGTGGGCCCCGGATCTTTGTGAAGGAACCTTA
CTTCTGTGGTGTGACATAATTGGACAAACTACCTACAGAGATTTAAAGCTCTAAGGTAAATATAAAATTT
TTAAGTGTATAATGTGTTAAACTACTGATTCTAATTGTTTGTGTATTTTAGATTCCAACCTATGGAACTG
ATGAATGGGAGCAGTGGTGGAATGCCTTTAATGAGGAAAACCTGTTTTGCTCAGAAGAAATGCCATCTAG
TGATGATGAGGCTACTGCTGACTCTCAACATTCTACTCCTCCAAAAAAGAAGAGAAAGGTAGAAGACCCC
AAGGACTTTCCTTCAGAATTGCTAAGTTTTTTGAGTCATGCTGTGTTTAGTAATAGAACTCTTGCTTGCT
TTGCTATTTACACCACAAAGGAAAAAGCTGCACTGCTATACAAGAAAATTATGGAAAAATATTCTGTAAC
CTTTATAAGTAGGCATAACAGTTATAATCATAACATACTGTTTTTTCTTACTCCACACAGGCATAGAGTG
TCTGCTATTAATAACTATGCTCAAAAATTGTGTACCTTTAGCTTTTTAATTTGTAAAGGGGTTAATAAGG
AATATTTGATGTATAGTGCCTTGACTAGAGATCATAATCAGCCATACCACATTTGTAGAGGTTTTACTTG
CTTTAAAAAACCTCCCACACCTCCCCCTGAACCTGAAACATAAAATGAATGCAATTGTTGTTGTTAACTT
GTTTATTGCAGCTTATAATGGTTACAAATAAAGCAATAGCATCACAAATTTCACAAATAAAGCATTTTTT
TCACTGCATTCTAGTTGTGGTTTGTCCAAACTCATCAATGTATCTTATCATGTCTGGATCAACTGGATAA
CTCAAGCTAACCAAAATCATCCCAAACTTCCCACCCCATACCCTATTACCACTGCCAATTACCTAGTGGT
TTCATTTACTCTAAACCTGTGATTCCTCTGAATTATTTTCATTTTAAAGAAATTGTATTTGTTAAATATG
TACTACAAACTTAGTAGTTGGAAGGGCTAATTCACTCCCAAAGAAGACAAGATATCCTTGATCTGTGGAT
CTACCACACACAAGGCTACTTCCCTGATTAGCAGAACTACACACCAGGGCCAGGGGTCAGATATCCACTG
ACCTTTGGATGGTGCTACAAGCTAGTACCAGTTGAGCCAGATAAGGTAGAAGAGGCCAATAAAGGAGAGA
ACACCAGCTTGTTACACCCTGTGAGCCTGCATGGGATGGATGACCCGGAGAGAGAAGTGTTAGAGTGGAG
GTTTGACAGCCGCCTAGCATTTCATCACGTGGCCCGAGAGCTGCATCCGGAGTACTTCAAGAACTGCTGA
TATCGAGCTTGCTACAAGGGACTTTCCGCTGGGGACTTTCCAGGGAGGCGTGGCCTGGGCGGGACTGGGG
AGTGGCGAGCCCTCAGATCCTGCATATAAGCAGCTGCTTTTTGCCTGTACTGGGTCTCTCTGGTTAGACC
AGATCTGAGCCTGGGAGCTCTCTGGCTAACTAGGGAACCCACTGCTTAAGCCTCAATAAAGCTTGCCTTG
AGTGCTTCAAGTAGTGTGTGCCCGTCTGTTGTGTGACTCTGGTAACTAGAGATCCCTCAGACCCTTTTAG
TCAGTGTGGAAAATCTCTAGCAGTGGCGCCCGAACAGGGACTTGAAAGCGAAAGGGAAACCAGAGGAGCT
CTCTCGACGCAGGACTCGGCTTGCTGAAGCGCGCACGGCAAGAGGCGAGGGGCGGCGACTGGTGAGTACG
CCAAAAATTTTGACTAGCGGAGGCTAGAAGGAGAGAGATGGGTGCGAGAGCGTCAGTATTAAGCGGGGGA
GAATTAGATCGCGATGGGAAAAAATTCGGTTAAGGCCAGGGGGAAAGAAAAAATATAAATTAAAACATAT
AGTATGGGCAAGCAGGGAGCTAGAACGATTCGCAGTTAATCCTGGCCTGTTAGAAACATCAGAAGGCTGT
AGACAAATACTGGGACAGCTACAACCATCCCTTCAGACAGGATCAGAAGAACTTAGATCATTATATAATA
CAGTAGCAACCCTCTATTGTGTGCATCAAAGGATAGAGATAAAAGACACCAAGGAAGCTTTAGACAAGAT
AGAGGAAGAGCAAAACAAAAGTAAGACCACCGCACAGCAAGCGGCCGGTGATCTTCAGACCTGGACGATA
TATATGAGGGACAATTGGAGAAGTGAATTATATAAATATAAAGTAGTAAAAATTGAACCATTAGGAGTAG
CACCCACCAAGGCAAAGAGAAGAGTGGTGCAGAGAGAAAAAAGAGCAGTGGGAATAGGAGCTTTGTTCCT
TGGGTTCTTGGGAGCAGCAGGAAGCACTATGGGCGCAGCGTCAATGACGCTGACGGTACAGGCCAGACAA
TTATTGTCTGGTATAGTGCAGCAGCAGAACAATTTGCTGAGGGCTATTGAGGCGCAACAGCATCTGTTGC
AACTCACAGTCTGGGGCATCAAGCAGCTCCAGGCAAGAATCCTGGCTGTGGAAAGATACCTAAAGGATCA
ACAGCTCCTGGGGATTTGGGGTTGCTCTGGAAAACTCATTTGCACCACTGCTGTGCCTTGGAATGCTAGT
TGGAGTAATAAATCTCTGGAACAGATTTGGAATCACACGACCTGGATGGAGTGGGACAGAGAAATTAACA
ATTACACAAGCTTAATACACTCCTTAATTGAAGAATCGCAAAACCAGCAAGAAAAGAATGAACAAGAATT
ATTGGAATTAGATAAATGGGCAAGTTTGTGGAATTGGTTTAACATAACAAATTGGCTGTGGTATATAAAA
TTATTCATAATGATAGTAGGAGGCTTGGTAGGTTTAAGAATAGTTTTTGCTGTACTTTCTATAGTGAATA
GAGTTAGGCAGGGATATTCACCATTATCGTTTCAGACCCACCTCCCAACCCCGAGGGGACCCGACAGGCC
CGAAGGAATAGAAGAAGAAGGTGGAGAGAGAGACAGAGACAGATCCATTCGATTAGTGAACGGATCTCGA
CGGTATCGCCAAATGGCAGTATTCATCCACAATTTTAAAAGAAAAGGGGGGATTGGGGGGTACAGTGCAG
GGGAAAGAATAGTAGACATAATAGCAACAGACATACAAACTAAAGAATTACAAAAACAAATTACAAAAAT
TCAAAATTTTCGGGTTTATTACAGGGACAGCAGAGATCCAGTTTGGATCGATAAGCTTGATATCGAATTC
CTGCAGCCCCGATAAAATAAAAGATTTTATTTAGTCTCCAGAAAAAGGGGGGAATGAAAGACCCCACCTG
TAGGTTTGGCAAGCTAGCTGCAGTAACGCCATTTTGCAAGGCATGGAAAAATACCAAACCAAGAATAGAG
AAGTTCAGATCAAGGGCGGGTACATGAAAATAGCTAACGTTGGGCCAAACAGGATATCTGCGGTGAGCAG
TTTCGGCCCCGGCCCGGGGCCAAGAACAGATGGTCACCGCAGTTTCGGCCCCGGCCCGAGGCCAAGAACA
GATGGTCCCCAGATATGGCCCAACCCTCAGCAGTTTCTTAAGACCCATCAGATGTTTCCAGGCTCCCCCA
AGGACCTGAAATGACCCTGCGCCTTATTTGAATTAACCAATCAGCCTGCTTCTCGCTTCTGTTCGCGCGC
TTCTGCTTCCCGAGCTCTATAAAAGAGCTCACAACCCCTCACTCGGCGCGCCAGTCCTCCGACAGACTGA
GTCGCCCGGGCCAATCAATTGGGACTCACGTACGACGCTCACGCGTGCCACCATGGTGAGCAAGGGCGAG
GAGGATAACATGGCCATCATCAAGGAGTTCATGCGCTTCAAGGTGCACATGGAGGGCTCCGTGAACGGCC
ACGAGTTCGAGATCGAGGGCGAGGGCGAGGGCCGCCCCTACGAGGGCACCCAGACCGCCAAGCTGAAGGT
GACCAAGGGTGGCCCCCTGCCCTTCGCCTGGGACATCCTGTCCCCTCAGTTCATGTACGGCTCCAAGGCC
TACGTGAAGCACCCCGCCGACATCCCCGACTACTTGAAGCTGTCCTTCCCCGAGGGCTTCAAGTGGGAGC
GCGTGATGAACTTCGAGGACGGCGGCGTGGTGACCGTGACCCAGGACTCCTCCCTGCAGGACGGCGAGTT
CATCTACAAGGTGAAGCTGCGCGGCACCAACTTCCCCTCCGACGGCCCCGTAATGCAGAAGAAGACCATG
GGCTGGGAGGCCTCCTCCGAGCGGATGTACCCCGAGGACGGCGCCCTGAAGGGCGAGATCAAGCAGAGGC
TGAAGCTGAAGGACGGCGGCCACTACGACGCTGAGGTCAAGACCACCTACAAGGCCAAGAAGCCCGTGCA
GCTGCCCGGCGCCTACAACGTCAACATCAAGTTGGACATCACCTCCCACAACGAGGACTACACCATCGTG
GAACAGTACGAACGCGCCGAGGGCCGCCACTCCACCGGCGGCATGGACGAGCTGTACAAGGGATCCGGAA
GCGGAGCTACTAACTTCAGCCTGCTGAAGCAGGCTGGAGACGTGGAGGAGAACCCTGGACCTCGGTCCGA
AATGGCGGCCGTGGGGCGAGTCGGCTCCTTCGGTTCTTCTCCGCCGGGATTATCCTCGACTTACACTGGC
GGCCCCTTGGGCAACGAGATAGCGTCGGGCAACGGTGGCGCCGCGGCAGGCGACGACGAGGACGGGCAGA
ACCTTTGGTCCTGCATCCTCAGCGAGGTCTCCACCCGCTCGCGCTCCAAGCTCCCTGCGGGGAAGAACGT
GCTACTGCTGGGTGAAGATGGAGCTGGAAAAACAAGCTTAATAAGAAAAATTCAGGGAATAGAGGAGTAT
AAGAAAGGAAGAGGATTGGAAGCTTTGGCCTTAAATGTGCATGATGAAGACAGGGATGATCAAACAAGAT
GTAATGTTGCGATCTTAGATGGAGACCTATATCACAAAGGCCTCCTTAAATTTTCACTGGATGCCGTATC
TCTGAAGGATACTCTAGTTATGCTGGTTGTTGACATGTCAAAGCCTTGGACTGCTTTGGATTCTTTACAG
AAATGGGCAAGTGTTGTTAGAGAACATGTTGACAAACTGAAAATCCCTCCTGAAGAAATGAAACAAATGG
AACAAAAGTTGATTAGAGACTTCCAAGAATATGTAGAGCCAGGAGAAGACTTCCCGGCTTCTCCCCAGAG
AAGAAATACTGCGTCACAAGAAGACAAAGATGACAGTGTAGTTTTACCTCTGGGTGCGGATACACTTACA
CATAACTTGGGCATTCCAGTACTAGTAGTTTGCACAAAGTGTGATGCCATTAGTGTATTGGAGAAAGAAC
ATGACTACAGAGATGAACATTTTGATTTTATTCAGTCACATATCCGGAAGTTTTGTTTACAGTATGGTGC
AGCACTTATTTACACTTCAGTAAAAGAAAACAAAAATATAGACTTAGTATATAAATACATCGTTCAGAAA
CTATATGGATTTCCCTATAAGATTCCTGCTGTTGTTGTGGAAAAGGATGCAGTATTTATTCCAGCAGGGT
GGGATAATGATAAGAAAATAGGAATATTACATGAAAATTTTCAAACATTAAAAGCAGAAGATAATTTTGA
AGACATCATAACTAAACCACCTGTTCGAAAGTTTGTACATGAGAAGGAAATTATGGCAGAAGATGATCAG
GTGTTTCTTATGAAGCTACAGTCCCTTTTAGCAAAGCAACCACCAACTGCAGCTGGAAGGCCTGTGGATG
CCTCACCAAGAGTCCCAGGAGGCTCCCCACGAACACCAAATAGATCTGTATCATCTAATGTTGCCAGCGT
GTCACCCATTCCTGCTGGGTCAAAAAAAATTGATCCAAACATGAAAGCTGGAGCTACAAGTGAAGGCGTT
CTGGCAAATTTCTTCAACAGTTTGTTGAGTAAAAAGACTGGCTCTCCAGGAGGCCCTGGTGTGAGTGGTG
GTAGCCCTGCAGGTGGGGCTGGAGGTGGAAGCAGTGGTTTACCACCATCCACCAAAAAGTCAGGCCAGAA
GCCTGTCTTAGATGTTCATGCAGAACTAGACAGAATTACACGAAAACCAGTTACAGTTTCTCCCACAACA
CCTACATCTCCTACGGAAGGAGAAGCTTCTTACCCATACGACGTCCCAGACTACGCTTGACATATGGCGG
CCGCGACTCTAGAGTCGACCTGCAGGCATGCAAGCTTGATATCAAGCTTATCGATAATCAACCTCTGGAT
TACAAAATTTGTGAAAGATTGACTGGTATTCTTAACTATGTTGCTCCTTTTACGCTATGTGGATACGCTG
CTTTAATGCCTTTGTATCATGCTATTGCTTCCCGTATGGCTTTCATTTTCTCCTCCTTGTATAAATCCTG
GTTGCTGTCTCTTTATGAGGAGTTGTGGCCCGTTGTCAGGCAACGTGGCGTGGTGTGCACTGTGTTTGCT
GACGCAACCCCCACTGGTTGGGGCATTGCCACCACCTGTCAGCTCCTTTCCGGGACTTTCGCTTTCCCCC
TCCCTATTGCCACGGCGGAACTCATCGCCGCCTGCCTTGCCCGCTGCTGGACAGGGGCTCGGCTGTTGGG
CACTGACAATTCCGTGGTGTTGTCGGGGAAATCATCGTCCTTTCCTTGGCTGCTCGCCTGTGTTGCCACC
TGGATTCTGCGCGGGACGTCCTTCTGCTACGTCCCTTCGGCCCTCAATCCAGCGGACCTTCCTTCCCGCG
GCCTGCTGCCGGCTCTGCGGCCTCTTCCGCGTCTTCGCCTTCGCCCTCAGACGAGTCGGATCTCCCTTTG
GGCCGCCTCCCCGCAT
Features (pLannotate 1.2.2; 34 found; start..end, strand, type, name):
     38..106     +  CDS            nef (fragment): NEF_HV1Z2 - Experimental evidence at protein level: Swiss-Prot protein existence level 1. Extracellular Nef protein targets CD4(+) T-lymphocytes for apoptosis by interacting with CXCR4 surface receptors. From Human immunodeficiency virus type 1 group M subtype D (isolate Z2/CDC-Z34) (HIV-1).
    108..341     +  LTR            3' LTR (ΔU3): self-inactivating 3' long terminal repeat (LTR) from HIV-1
    366..384     -  promoter       SP6 promoter: promoter for bacteriophage SP6 RNA polymerase
    612..891     +  CDS            TcR (fragment): tetracycline efflux protein; tet; confers resistance to tetracycline
    892..941     -  misc_feature   bom (fragment): basis of mobility region from pBR322
   1043..1078    -  CDS            rop (fragment): Rop protein, which maintains plasmids at low copy number; rop
   1173..1277    +  promoter       AmpR promoter: bla
   1278..2138    +  CDS            AmpR: β-lactamase; bla; confers resistance to ampicillin, carbenicillin, and related antibiotics
   2309..2897    +  rep_origin     ori: high-copy-number ColE1/pMB1/pBR322/pUC origin of replication
   3080..3136    +  CDS            lacI (fragment): lac repressor; lacI; The lac repressor binds to the lac operator to inhibit transcription in E. coli. This inhibition can be relieved by adding lactose or isopropyl-β-D-thiogalactopyranoside (IPTG).
   3143..3472    +  promoter       SV40 promoter: SV40 enhancer and early promoter
   3672..3791    +  CDS            gpt (fragment): XGPT_ECOLI - Also known as gpp, gxu. Experimental evidence at protein level: Swiss-Prot protein existence level 1. Purine salvage pathway enzyme that catalyzes the transfer of the ribosyl-5-phosphate group from 5-phospho-alpha-D-ribose 1- diphosphate (PRPP) to the N9 position of the 6-oxopurines guanine and xanthine to form the corresponding ribonucleotides GMP (guanosine 5'- monophosphate) and XMP (xanthosine 5'-monophosphate), with the release of PPi. To a lesser extent, also acts on hypoxanthine (PubMed:9100006, PubMed:3886014). Does not ribophosphorylate adenine (PubMed:3886014). From Esch
   3791..4126    +  CDS            gpt (fragment): XGPT_ECOLI - Also known as gpp, gxu. Experimental evidence at protein level: Swiss-Prot protein existence level 1. Purine salvage pathway enzyme that catalyzes the transfer of the ribosyl-5-phosphate group from 5-phospho-alpha-D-ribose 1- diphosphate (PRPP) to the N9 position of the 6-oxopurines guanine and xanthine to form the corresponding ribonucleotides GMP (guanosine 5'- monophosphate) and XMP (xanthosine 5'-monophosphate), with the release of PPi. To a lesser extent, also acts on hypoxanthine (PubMed:9100006, PubMed:3886014). Does not ribophosphorylate adenine (PubMed:3886014). From Esch
   4221..4526    +  CDS            frsA (fragment): FRSA_ECOLI - Also known as yafA. Experimental evidence at protein level: Swiss-Prot protein existence level 1. Catalyzes the hydrolysis of esters (PubMed:15808744). Displays esterase activity toward pNP-butyrate (PubMed:15808744). May stimulate mixed-acid fermentation by acting as a fermentation/respiration switch that down-regulates respiration and up- regulates fermentation rates (PubMed:15169777). From Escherichia coli (strain K12).
   4530..4604    +  CDS            small t antigen (fragment): SV40 (simian virus 40) small t antigen
   4606..4671    +  intron         small t intron: SV40 (simian virus 40) small t antigen intron
   4801..4821    +  CDS            SV40 NLS: nuclear localization signal of SV40 (simian virus 40) large T antigen
   5140..5223    +  CDS            large T antigen (fragment): large T antigen from SV40 (simian virus 40)
   5246..5380    +  polyA_signal   SV40 poly(A) signal: SV40 polyadenylation signal
   5548..5877    +  CDS            nef (fragment): NEF_HV1BR - Experimental evidence at protein level: Swiss-Prot protein existence level 1. Extracellular Nef protein targets CD4(+) T-lymphocytes for apoptosis by interacting with CXCR4 surface receptors (PubMed:14990729). From Human immunodeficiency virus type 1 group M subtype B (isolate BRU/LAI) (HIV-1).
   5925..6182    +  LTR            5' LTR (truncated): truncated 5' long terminal repeat (LTR) from HIV-1
   6229..6354    +  misc_feature   HIV-1 Ψ: packaging signal of human immunodeficiency virus type 1
   6338..6676    +  CDS            HIV-1 gag (fragment): gag protein from human immunodeficiency virus 1; gag
   6846..7079    +  misc_feature   RRE: The Rev response element (RRE) of HIV-1 allows for Rev-dependent mRNA export from the nucleus to the cytoplasm.
   7456..7556    +  CDS            Rev (fragment): human immunodeficiency virus 1 (HIV-1) Rev protein; rev; enhances nuclear export of unspliced and incompletely spliced viral mRNAs
   7593..7710    +  misc_feature   cPPT/CTS: central polypurine tract and central termination sequence of HIV-1
   7747..7779    -  misc_feature   MCS (fragment): pBluescript multiple cloning site
   7863..8270    +  promoter       SFFV promoter: spleen focus-forming virus long terminal repeat (LTR) promoter
   8313..9020    +  CDS            mCherry: mCherry is a basic (constitutively fluorescent) red fluorescent protein published in 2004, derived from Discosoma sp.. It is reported to be a very rapidly-maturing monomer with low acid sensitivity.
   9102..10670   +  CDS            DYNC1LI1: DC1L1_HUMAN - Also known as DNCLI1. Experimental evidence at protein level: Swiss-Prot protein existence level 1. Acts as one of several non-catalytic accessory components of the cytoplasmic dynein 1 complex that are thought to be involved in linking dynein to cargos and to adapter proteins that regulate dynein function. Cytoplasmic dynein 1 acts as a motor for the intracellular retrograde motility of vesicles and organelles along microtubules. May play a role in binding dynein to membranous organelles or chromosomes. Probably involved in the microtubule-dependent transport of pericentrin. Is
  10717..10747   +  misc_feature   MCS (fragment): pUC18/19 multiple cloning site
  10748..10766   +  misc_feature   MCS (fragment): pBluescript multiple cloning site
  10766..11354   +  misc_feature   WPRE: woodchuck hepatitis virus posttranscriptional regulatory element
  11355..21      +  misc_feature   MCS (fragment) (across the origin): pBluescript multiple cloning site
