[The description below was written by a language model from this plasmid's Addgene catalogue record and pLannotate feature annotations shown in this document.]
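Description:
pHR-mCherry-p2A-LIC1 Y101A, Y103A, W120A is an HIV-1-derived, self-inactivating lentiviral transfer plasmid of about 11.4 kb for expressing a mutant form of human dynein light intermediate chain 1 (DYNC1LI1, LIC1) in mammalian cells. It is propagated in E. coli through a high-copy ColE1/pUC-type origin with ampicillin resistance. The backbone also carries leftovers of older vector ancestry: fragments of tetracycline resistance, rop and bom sequences, and an SV40 promoter followed by gpt fragments, SV40 small t intron and SV40 polyadenylation sequences. The viral portion comprises a truncated 5' LTR, the Ψ packaging signal with a partial gag sequence, the Rev response element for Rev-dependent nuclear export of the genomic RNA, the cPPT/CTS, and a ΔU3 3' LTR that inactivates LTR promoter activity after integration. Packaging functions are not present and must be supplied in trans.

The expression cassette is driven by the spleen focus-forming virus (SFFV) LTR promoter and encodes mCherry followed by full-length LIC1. According to the plasmid name and backbone, the two are joined by a P2A ribosome-skipping peptide, which is not separately annotated in the feature table. This arrangement lets red fluorescence report on transduced cells while LIC1 is produced as a separate polypeptide. The record states that LIC1 carries a C-terminal HA tag, which is also unannotated, for detection or immunoprecipitation. A WPRE downstream of the insert enhances transcript stability and expression. The three alanine substitutions (Y101A, Y103A, W120A) are described as abrogating binding to dynein. The construct therefore serves as a binding-deficient comparison to wild-type LIC1 in studies of how the light intermediate chain links the dynein motor to cargo.
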