Addgene plasmid #74606: pHR-mCherry-p2A-LIC1 Y101A, Y103A, W120A
Purpose: expresses LIC1 in mammalian cells; HA-tagged; point mutants that abrogate binding to dynein
Depositing lab: Ron Vale. Depositing organization: University of California, San Francisco (UCSF). Publication: A Ras-like domain in the light intermediate chain bridges the dynein motor to a cargo-binding region. Schroeder CM, Ostrem JM, Hertz NT, Vale RD. Elife. 2014 Oct 1;3:e03351. doi: 10.7554/eLife.03351. PubMed 25272277.
Backbone
  Vector backbone: pHR-mCherry-p2A
  Backbone size w/o insert (bp): 9757
  Vector type: Mammalian Expression, Lentiviral
Growth in bacteria
  Bacterial resistance: Ampicillin, 100 μg/mL
  Growth temperature: 37°C
  Growth strain: NEB Stable
  Copy number: High Copy
Gene/Insert
  Gene/Insert name: full length human dynein light intermediate chain 1 Y101A, Y103A, W120A (alt name: LIC1)
  Species: H. sapiens (human)
  Insert size (bp): 1599
  Mutation: Y101A, Y103A, W120A
  Entrez Gene: DYNC1LI1 (a.k.a. DLC-A, DNCLI1, LIC1)
  Promoter: SFFV
  Tag / fusion protein: HA tag (C terminal on insert)
  Cloning method: Gibson Cloning
  Sequencing primers: 5′ mCherry-F; 3′ WPRE-R
Terms and licenses: Academic/Nonprofit Terms; Industry Terms: Not Available to Industry
How to cite: pHR-mCherry-p2A-LIC1 Y101A, Y103A, W120A was a gift from Ron Vale (Addgene plasmid # 74606 ; http://n2t.net/addgene:74606 ; RRID:Addgene_74606)
