>Addgene plasmid #74606 | pHR-mCherry-p2A-LIC1 Y101A, Y103A, W120A | addgene partial sequence | sequence record 145942 | WPRE-R 5'-CATAGCGTAAAAGGAGCAACA-3'
AGTCAATCTTTCACAAATTTTGTAATCCAGAGGTTGATTATCGATAAGCTTGATATCAAGCTTGCATGCC
TGCAGGTCGACTCTAGAGTCGCGGCCGCCATATGTCAAGCGTAGTCTGGGACGTCGTATGGGTAAGAAGC
TTCTCCTTCCGTAGGAGATGTAGGTGTTGTGGGAGAAACTGTAACTGGTTTTCGTGTAATTCTGTCTAGT
TCTGCATGAACATCTAAGACAGGCTTCTGGCCTGACTTTTTGGTGGATGGTGGTAAACCACTGCTTCCAC
CTCCAGCCCCACCTGCAGGGCTACCACCACTCACACCAGGGCCTCCTGGAGAGCCAGTCTTTTTACTCAA
CAAACTGTTGAAGAAATTTGCCAGAACGCCTTCACTTGTAGCTCCAGCTTTCATGTTTGGATCAATTTTT
TTTGACCCAGCAGGAATGGGTGACACGCTGGCAACATTAGATGATACAGATCTATTTGGTGTTCGTGGGG
AGCCTCCTGGGACTCTTGGTGAGGCATCCACAGGCCTTCCAGCTGCAGTTGGTGGTTGCTTTGCTAAAAG
GGACTGTAGCTTCATAAGAAACACCTGATCATCTTCTGCCATAATTTCCTTCTCATGTACAAACTTTCGA
ACAGGTGGTTTAGTTATGATGTCTTCAAAATTATCTTCTGCTTTTAATGTTTGAAAATTTTCATGTAATA
TTCCTATTTTCTTATCATTATCCCACCCTGCTGGAATAAATACTGCATCCTTTTCCACAACAACAGCAGG
AATCTTATAGGGAAATCCATATAGTTTCTGAACGATGTATTTATATACTAAGTCTATATTTTTGTTTTCT
TTTACTGAAGTGTAAATAAGTGCTGCACCATACTGTAAACAAAACTTCCGGATATGTGACTGAATAAAAT
CAAAATGTTCATCTCTGTAGTCATGTTCTTTCTCCAATACACTAATGGCATCACACTTTGTGCAAACTAC
TAGTACTGGAATGCCCAAGTTATGTGTAAGTGTATCCGCACCCAGAGGTAAAACTACACTGTCATCTTTG
TCTTCTTGTGAC
