>Addgene plasmid #74606 | pHR-mCherry-p2A-LIC1 Y101A, Y103A, W120A | addgene partial sequence | sequence record 145943 | mCherry-F 5'-ccccgtaatgcagaagaaga-3'
GCCTCCTCCGAGCGGATGTACCCCGAGGACGGCGCCCTGAAGGGCGAGATCAAGCAGAGGCTGAAGCTGA
AGGACGGCGGCCACTACGACGCTGAGGTCAAGACCACCTACAAGGCCAAGAAGCCCGTGCAGCTGCCCGG
CGCCTACAACGTCAACATCAAGTTGGACATCACCTCCCACAACGAGGACTACACCATCGTGGAACAGTAC
GAACGCGCCGAGGGCCGCCACTCCACCGGCGGCATGGACGAGCTGTACAAGGGATCCGGAAGCGGAGCTA
CTAACTTCAGCCTGCTGAAGCAGGCTGGAGACGTGGAGGAGAACCCTGGACCTCGGTCCGAAATGGCGGC
CGTGGGGCGAGTCGGCTCCTTCGGTTCTTCTCCGCCGGGATTATCCTCGACTTACACTGGCGGCCCCTTG
GGCAACGAGATAGCGTCGGGCAACGGTGGCGCCGCGGCAGGCGACGACGAGGACGGGCAGAACCTTTGGT
CCTGCATCCTCAGCGAGGTCTCCACCCGCTCGCGCTCCAAGCTCCCTGCGGGGAAGAACGTGCTACTGCT
GGGTGAAGATGGAGCTGGAAAAACAAGCTTAATAAGAAAAATTCAGGGAATAGAGGAGTATAAGAAAGGA
AGAGGATTGGAAGCTTTGGCCTTAAATGTGCATGATGAAGACAGGGATGATCAAACAAGATGTAATGTTG
CGATCTTAGATGGAGACCTATATCACAAAGGCCTCCTTAAATTTTCACTGGATGCCGTATCTCTGAAGGA
TACTCTAGTTATGCTGGTTGTTGACATGTCAAAGCCTTGGACTGCTTTGGATTCTTTACAGAAATGGGCA
AGTGTTGTTAGAGAACATGTTGACAAACTGAAAATCCCTCCTGAAGAAATGAAACAAATGGAACAAAAGT
TGATTAGAGACTTCCAAGAATATGTAGAGCCAGGAGAAGACTTCCCGGCTTCTCCCCAGAGAAGAAATAC
TGCGTCACAAGAAGACAAAGATGACAGTGTAGTTTTACCTCTG
